Addgene plasmid #136469: pCS2+IMS-HyPer7
Purpose: Mammalian expression of mitochondrial intermembrane space targeted ultrasensitive hydrogen peroxide indicator HyPer7 for optical imaging
Depositing lab: Vsevolod Belousov. Depositing organization: Shemyakin-Ovchinnikov Institute of Bioorganic Chemistry (INACTIVE). Publication: Ultrasensitive Genetically Encoded Indicator for Hydrogen Peroxide Identifies Roles for the Oxidant in Cell Migration and Mitochondrial Function. Pak VV, Ezerina D, Lyublinskaya OG, Pedre B, Tyurin-Kuzmin PA, Mishina NM, Thauvin M, Young D, Wahni K, Martinez Gache SA, Demidovich AD, Ermakova YG, Maslova YD, Shokhina AG, Eroglu E, Bilan DS, Bogeski I, Michel T, Vriz S, Messens J, Belousov VV. Cell Metab. 2020 Mar 3;31(3):642-653.e6. doi: 10.1016/j.cmet.2020.02.003. PubMed 32130885.
Backbone
  Vector backbone: pCS2+
  Total vector size (bp): 5765
  Vector type: Mammalian Expression
Growth in bacteria
  Bacterial resistance: Ampicillin, 100 μg/mL
  Growth temperature: 37°C
  Growth strain: DH5alpha
  Copy number: High Copy
Gene/Insert
  Gene/Insert name: HyPer7
  Insert size (bp): 1437
  Promoter: CMV, SP6
  Tag / fusion protein: SMAC/DIABLO
  Cloning method: Restriction Enzyme; 5′ cloning site EcoRI (unknown if destroyed); 3′ cloning site XhoI (unknown if destroyed)
  Sequencing primers: 5′ ATTTAGGTGACACTATAGA; 3′ GTCATAGCTGTTTCCTG
Terms and licenses: Academic/Nonprofit Terms; Industry Terms: Not Available to Industry
Depositor comments: This plasmid may exist as a multimer. This is not expected to impact the end function of the plasmid. Please refer to the Addgene Blog post on multimers for more information: https://blog.addgene.org/plasmids-101-dimers-and-multimers
How to cite: pCS2+IMS-HyPer7 was a gift from Vsevolod Belousov (Addgene plasmid # 136469 ; http://n2t.net/addgene:136469 ; RRID:Addgene_136469)
