[The description below was written by a language model from this plasmid's Addgene catalogue record and pLannotate feature annotations shown in this document.]
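Description:
pCS2+IMS-HyPer7 is a 5,765 bp mammalian expression plasmid built on the pCS2+ backbone. It delivers the ultrasensitive genetically encoded hydrogen peroxide indicator HyPer7 to the mitochondrial intermembrane space (IMS) for optical imaging. It is maintained in E. coli through a high-copy ColE1/pUC-type origin and selected with ampicillin via the β-lactamase gene. An f1 phage origin is also present, together with residual lac promoter/operator, lacI and lacZα fragments carried over from the backbone. The depositor notes that the plasmid may exist as a multimer, which is not expected to affect its function.

Expression is driven by the simian CMV IE94 enhancer/promoter, which spans the sequence origin. It is followed by an SP6 promoter that would allow in vitro transcription of sense RNA from the same cassette. The open reading frame begins with an N-terminal fragment of human SMAC/DIABLO, a protein that naturally resides in the intermembrane space. Here the fragment serves as the targeting sequence rather than for its pro-apoptotic activity. A short multiple-cloning-site remnant links it to the HyPer7 insert, recorded as 1,437 bp and cloned between EcoRI and XhoI. The automated annotation recognises only a GFP-derived segment within the sensor (labelled cEGFP), which corresponds to its fluorescent protein portion. The flanking sensor sequence is left unannotated, so the peroxide-sensing domain is not identified in the record. An SV40 polyadenylation signal terminates the transcript, and T7 and T3 promoters lie downstream in the reverse orientation. The construct is used for transient expression in mammalian cells to monitor hydrogen peroxide dynamics specifically in the mitochondrial intermembrane space.
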