Features (pLannotate 1.2.2; 17 found; start..end, strand, type, name):
    475..493     +  promoter       SP6 promoter: promoter for bacteriophage SP6 RNA polymerase
    546..722     +  CDS            DIABLO (fragment): DBLOH_HUMAN - Also known as SMAC. Experimental evidence at protein level: Swiss-Prot protein existence level 1. Promotes apoptosis by activating caspases in the cytochrome c/Apaf-1/caspase-9 pathway. Acts by opposing the inhibitory activity of inhibitor of apoptosis proteins (IAP). Inhibits the activity of BIRC6/bruce by inhibiting its binding to caspases. Isoform 3 attenuates the stability and apoptosis-inhibiting activity of XIAP/BIRC4 by promoting XIAP/BIRC4 ubiquitination and degradation through the ubiquitin-proteasome pathway. Isoform 3 also disrupts XIAP/BIRC4 interacting with processed
    723..766     +  misc_feature   MCS (fragment): multiple cloning site
   1185..1910    +  CDS            cEGFP: cEGFP is a basic (constitutively fluorescent) green fluorescent protein published in 2008, derived from Aequorea victoria.
   2235..2252    -  promoter       T7 promoter (fragment): promoter for bacteriophage T7 RNA polymerase
   2257..2391    -  polyA_signal   SV40 poly(A) signal: SV40 polyadenylation signal
   2504..2522    -  promoter       T3 promoter: promoter for bacteriophage T3 RNA polymerase
   2567..2583    -  protein_bind   lac operator: The lac repressor binds to the lac operator to inhibit transcription in E. coli. This inhibition can be relieved by adding lactose or isopropyl-β-D-thiogalactopyranoside (IPTG). lac repressor encoded by lacI
   2591..2621    -  promoter       lac promoter: promoter for the E. coli lac operon
   2636..2657    -  protein_bind   CAP binding site: CAP binding activates transcription in the presence of cAMP. E. coli catabolite activator protein
   2670..2762    -  CDS            lacI (fragment): lac repressor; lacI; The lac repressor binds to the lac operator to inhibit transcription in E. coli. This inhibition can be relieved by adding lactose or isopropyl-β-D-thiogalactopyranoside (IPTG).
   2945..3533    -  rep_origin     ori: high-copy-number ColE1/pMB1/pBR322/pUC origin of replication
   3704..4564    -  CDS            AmpR: β-lactamase; bla; confers resistance to ampicillin, carbenicillin, and related antibiotics
   4565..4669    -  promoter       AmpR promoter: bla
   4722..5150    -  rep_origin     f1 ori (sequence partly withheld): f1 bacteriophage origin of replication; arrow indicates direction of (+) strand synthesis
   5155..5221    -  CDS            lacZα (fragment): LacZα fragment of β-galactosidase; lacZ fragment
   5228..440     +  promoter       CMV IE94 promoter (across the origin): enhancer/promoter region of simian cytomegalovirus major immediate early transcription unit IE94
>Addgene plasmid #136469 | pCS2+IMS-HyPer7 | addgene full sequence | sequence record 271548 | Addgene NGS Result
ACGTCATATGGGCGGTCCTATTGACGTATATGGCGCCTCCCCCATTGACGTCAATTACGGTAAATGGCCC
GCCTGGCTCAATGCCCATTGACGTCAATAGGACCACCCACCATTGACGTCAATGGGATGGCTCATTGCCC
ATTCATATCCGTTCTCACGCCCCCTATTGACGTCAATGACGGTAAATGGCCCACTTGGCAGTACATCAAT
ATCTATTAATAGTAACTTGGCAAGTACATTACTATTGGAAGTACGCCAGGGTACATTGGCAGTACTCCCA
TTGACGTCAATGGCGGTAAATGGCCCGCGATGGCTGCCAAGTACATCCCCATTGACGTCAATGGGGAGGG
GCAATGACGCAAATGGGCGTTCCATTGACGTAAATGGGCGGTAGGCGTGCCTAATGGGAGGTCTATATAA
GCAATGCTCGTTTAGGGAACCGCCATTCTGCCTGGGGACGTCGGAGCAAGCTTGATTTAGGTGACACTAT
AGAATACAAGCTACTTGTTCTTTTTGCAGGATCCCATCGATTCGAATTCGCCACCATGGCGGCTCTGAAG
AGTTGGCTGTCGCGCAGCGTAACTTCATTCTTCAGGTACAGACAGTGTTTGTGTGTTCCTGTTGTGGCTA
ACTTTAAGAAGCGGTGTTTCTCAGAATTGATAAGACCATGGCACAAAACTGTGACGATTGGCTTTGGAGT
AACCCTGTGTGCGGTTCCTATTAAGCTTCGAATTCTGCAGTCGACGGTACCGCGGGCCCGGGATCCACCC
GTCGCCACCGGTCACCTGGCTAATGAGGAGCAAAACGAATTGGAAGGTGCTTTTAAGCTGGGCTTGATCT
TTACCGTCGCCCCGTACTTGCTGCCTAAGTTGATCGTCAGCCTGCGCCGCACCGCCCCGAAGATGCCTTT
GATGTTGGAGGAGAATTACACCCACACCCTTACCGAGTCACTGAAACGCGGCGACGTTGACGCCATCATT
GTGGCAGAGCCGTTTCAAGAGCCGGGTATTGTGACTGAACCTTTGTATGACGAGCCGTTTTTCGTTATCG
TTCCGAAGGGCCATAGCTTCGAGGAGTTGGATGCCGTTAGCCCTCGCATGTTGGGCGAAGAACAAGTTCT
GCTTCTGACCGAGGGCAACTGTATGCGTGACCAGGTGCTTAGCTCCGCCGGCTTCAACAGCAACAACGTC
TATATCATGGCCGACAAGCAGAAGAACGGCATCAAGGCCAACTTCAAGATCCGCCACAACGTCGAGGACG
GCAGCGTGCAGCTCGCCGACCACTACCAGCAGAACACCCCCATCGGCGACGGCCCCGTGCTGCTGCCCGA
CAACCACTACCTGAGCTTCCAGTCCGTCCTGAGCAAAGACCCCAACGAGAAGCGCGATCACATGGTCCTG
CTGGAGTTCGTGACCGCCGCCGGGATCACTCTCGGCATGGACGAGCTGTACAACGTGGATGGCGGTAGCG
GTGGCACCGGCAGCAAGGGCGAGGAGCTGTTCACCGGGGTGGTGCCCATCCTGGTCGAGCTGGACGGCGA
CGTAAACGGCCACAAGTTCAGCGTGTCCGGCGAGGGCGAGGGCGATGCCACCTACGGCAAGCTGACCCTG
AAGCTGATCTGCACCACCGGCAAGCTGCCCGTGCCCTGGCCCACCCTCGTGACCACCCTCAGCTACGGCC
TGAAGTGCTTCGCCCGCTACCCCGACCACATGAAGCAGCACGACTTCTTCAAGTCCGCCATGCCCGAAGG
CTACGTCCAGGAGCGCACCATCTTCTTCAAGGACGACGGCAACTACAAGACCCGCGCCGAGGTGAAGTTC
GAGGGCGACACCCTGGTGAACCGCATCGAGCTGAAGGGCATCGGCTTCAAGGAGGACGGCAACATCCTGG
GGCACAAGCTGGAGTACAACGGCCCCAGTTGCAGCGAGCTTGCCGCCAAACAGCGCATTCAGGGTCTCAC
CAACACCCTTCAAGGCTCAAGCATCAATACCATCCGCCACATGGTTGCCAGTGGCTTGGCAATCAGCGTC
TTGCCTGCCACTGCCCTTACCGAAAACGACCACATGCTGTTTAGCATTATCCCGTTTGAAGGCACCCCGC
CTAGCCGCCGCGTTGTCCTGGCCTATCGCCGCAACTTTGTCCGCCCTAAGGCCCTTTCAGCCATGAAAGC
CGCAATTATGCAAAGCCAACTGCATGGTGTTAGCTTCATCTGCGATTGACTCGAGCCTCTAGAACTATAG
TGAGTCGTATTACGTAGATCCAGACATGATAAGATACATTGATGAGTTTGGACAAACCACAACTAGAATG
CAGTGAAAAAAATGCTTTATTTGTGAAATTTGTGATGCTATTGCTTTATTTGTAACCATTATAAGCTGCA
ATAAACAAGTTAACAACAACAATTGCATTCATTTTATGTTTCAGGTTCAGGGGGAGGTGTGGGAGGTTTT
TTAATTCGCGGCCGCGGCGCCAATGCATTGGGCCCGGTACCCAGCTTTTGTTCCCTTTAGTGAGGGTTAA
TTGCGCGCTTGGCGTAATCATGGTCATAGCTGTTTCCTGTGTGAAATTGTTATCCGCTCACAATTCCACA
CAACATACGAGCCGGGAGCATAAAGTGTAAAGCCTGGGGTGCCTAATGAGTGAGCTAACTCACATTAATT
GCGTTGCGCTCACTGCCCGCTTTCCAGTCGGGAAACCTGTCGTGCCAGCTGCATTAATGAATCGGCCAAC
GCGCGGGGAGAGGCGGTTTGCGTATTGGGCGCTCTTCCGCTTCCTCGCTCACTGACTCGCTGCGCTCGGT
CGTTCGGCTGCGGCGAGCGGTATCAGCTCACTCAAAGGCGGTAATACGGTTATCCACAGAATCAGGGGAT
AACGCAGGAAAGAACATGTGAGCAAAAGGCCAGCAAAAGGCCAGGAACCGTAAAAAGGCCGCGTTGCTGG
CGTTTTTCCATAGGCTCCGCCCCCCTGACGAGCATCACAAAAATCGACGCTCAAGTCAGAGGTGGCGAAA
CCCGACAGGACTATAAAGATACCAGGCGTTTCCCCCTGGAAGCTCCCTCGTGCGCTCTCCTGTTCCGACC
CTGCCGCTTACCGGATACCTGTCCGCCTTTCTCCCTTCGGGAAGCGTGGCGCTTTCTCATAGCTCACGCT
GTAGGTATCTCAGTTCGGTGTAGGTCGTTCGCTCCAAGCTGGGCTGTGTGCACGAACCCCCCGTTCAGCC
CGACCGCTGCGCCTTATCCGGTAACTATCGTCTTGAGTCCAACCCGGTAAGACACGACTTATCGCCACTG
GCAGCAGCCACTGGTAACAGGATTAGCAGAGCGAGGTATGTAGGCGGTGCTACAGAGTTCTTGAAGTGGT
GGCCTAACTACGGCTACACTAGAAGAACAGTATTTGGTATCTGCGCTCTGCTGAAGCCAGTTACCTTCGG
AAAAAGAGTTGGTAGCTCTTGATCCGGCAAACAAACCACCGCTGGTAGCGGTGGTTTTTTTGTTTGCAAG
CAGCAGATTACGCGCAGAAAAAAAGGATCTCAAGAAGATCCTTTGATCTTTTCTACGGGGTCTGACGCTC
AGTGGAACGAAAACTCACGTTAAGGGATTTTGGTCATGAGATTATCAAAAAGGATCTTCACCTAGATCCT
TTTAAATTAAAAATGAAGTTTTAAATCAATCTAAAGTATATATGAGTAAACTTGGTCTGACAGTTACCAA
TGCTTAATCAGTGAGGCACCTATCTCAGCGATCTGTCTATTTCGTTCATCCATAGTTGCCTGACTCCCCG
TCGTGTAGATAACTACGATACGGGAGGGCTTACCATCTGGCCCCAGTGCTGCAATGATACCGCGAGACCC
ACGCTCACCGGCTCCAGATTTATCAGCAATAAACCAGCCAGCCGGAAGGGCCGAGCGCAGAAGTGGTCCT
GCAACTTTATCCGCCTCCATCCAGTCTATTAATTGTTGCCGGGAAGCTAGAGTAAGTAGTTCGCCAGTTA
ATAGTTTGCGCAACGTTGTTGCCATTGCTACAGGCATCGTGGTGTCACGCTCGTCGTTTGGTATGGCTTC
ATTCAGCTCCGGTTCCCAACGATCAAGGCGAGTTACATGATCCCCCATGTTGTGCAAAAAAGCGGTTAGC
TCCTTCGGTCCTCCGATCGTTGTCAGAAGTAAGTTGGCCGCAGTGTTATCACTCATGGTTATGGCAGCAC
TGCATAATTCTCTTACTGTCATGCCATCCGTAAGATGCTTTTCTGTGACTGGTGAGTACTCAACCAAGTC
ATTCTGAGAATAGTGTATGCGGCGACCGAGTTGCTCTTGCCCGGCGTCAATACGGGATAATACCGCGCCA
CATAGCAGAACTTTAAAAGTGCTCATCATTGGAAAACGTTCTTCGGGGCGAAAACTCTCAAGGATCTTAC
CGCTGTTGAGATCCAGTTCGATGTAACCCACTCGTGCACCCAACTGATCTTCAGCATCTTTTACTTTCAC
CAGCGTTTCTGGGTGAGCAAAAACAGGAAGGCAAAATGCCGCAAAAAAGGGAATAAGGGCGACACGGAAA
TGTTGAATACTCATACTCTTCCTTTTTCAATATTATTGAAGCATTTATCAGGGTTATTGTCTCATGAGCG
GATACATATTTGAATGTATTTAGAAAAATAAACAAATAGGGGTTCCGCGCACATTTCCCCGAAAAGTGCC
ACCTAAATTGTAAGCGTTAATATTTTGTTAAAATTCGCGTTAAATTTTTGTTAAATCAGCTCATTTTTTA
ACCAATAGGCCGAAATCGGCAAAATCCCTTATAAATCAAAAGAATAGACCGAGATAGGGT
[37 nt withheld, positions 4821-4857]
AAAGAACGTGGACTCCAACGTCAAAGG
[49 nt withheld, positions 4885-4933]
T
[91 nt withheld, positions 4935-5025]
G
[124 nt withheld, positions 5027-5150]
CCCATTCGCCATTCAGGCTGCGCAACTGTTGGGAAGGGCGATCGGTGCGGGCCTCTTCGCTATTACGCCA
GTCGACCGCCAATTCAATATGGCGTATATGGACTCATGCCAATTCAATATGGTGGATCTGGACCTGTGCC
AATTCAATATGGCGTATATGGACTCGTGCCAATTCAATATGGTGGATCTGGACCCCAGCCAATTCAATAT
GGCGGACTTGGCACCATGCCAATTCAATATGGCGGACCTGGCACTGTGCCAACTGGGGAGGGGTCTACTT
GGCACGGTGCCAAGTTTGAGGAGGGGTCTTGGCCCTGTGCCAAGTCCGCCATATTGAATTGGCATGGTGC
CAATAATGGCGGCCATATTGGCTATATGCCAGGATCAATATATAGGCAATATCCAATATGGCCCTATGCC
AATATGGCTATTGGCCAGGTTCAATACTATGTATTGGCCCTATGCCATATAGTATTCCATATATGGGTTT
TCCTATTGACGTAGATAGCCCCTCCCAATGGGCGGTCCCATATACCATATATGGGGCTTCCTAATACCGC
CCATAGCCACTCCCCCATTGACGTCAATGGTCTCTATATATGGTCTTTCCTATTG
